>Addgene plasmid #247176 | IQ-compete reporter (integrating) | addgene full sequence | sequence record 491566 | Addgene NGS Result
CCCTGAATTCGCATCTAGATGGTAGAGCCACAAACAGCCGGTACAAGCAACGATCTCCAGGACCATCTGA
ATCATGCGCGGATGACACGAACTCACGACGGCGATCACAGACATTAACCCACAGTACAGACACTGCGACA
ACGTGGCAATTCGTCGCAATACCGTCTCACTGAACTGGCCGATAATTGCAGACGAACGCCTTGCCAACAG
GGAGTTCTTCAGAGACATGGAGGCTCAAAACGAAATTATTGACAGCCTAGACATCAATAGTCATACAACA
GAAAGCGACCACCCAACTTTGGCTGATAATAGCGTATAAACAATGCATACTTTGTACGTTCAAAATACAA
TGCAGTAGATATATTTATGCATATTACATATAATACATATCACATAGGAAGCAACAGGCGCGTTGGACTT
TTAATTTTCGAGGACCGCGAATCCTTACATCACACCCAATCCCCCACAAGTGATCCCCCACACACCATAG
CTTCAAAATGTTTCTACTCCTTTTTTACTCTTCCAGATTTTCTCGGACTCCGCGCATCGCCGTACCACTT
CAAAACACCCAAGCACAGCATACTAAATTTCCCCTCTTTCTTCCTCTAGGGTGTCGTTAATTACCCGTAC
TAAAGGTTTGGAAAAGAAAAAAGACACCGCCTCGTTTCTTTTTCTTCGTCGAAAAAGGCAATAAAAATTT
TTATCACGTTTCTTTTTCTTGAAAATTTTTTTTTTTGATTTTTTTCTCTTTCGATGACCTCCCATTGATA
TTTAAGTTAATAAACGGTCATCAATTTCTCAAGTTTCAGTTTCATTTTTCTTGTTCTATTACAACTTTTT
TTACTTCTTGCTCATTAGAAAGAAAGCATAGCAATCTAATCTAAGTTTTAATTACAAAAGATCTATGAGT
AAGGGTGAAGAACTTTTCACTGGAGTTGTCCCAATTCTTGTTGAATTAGATGGTGATGTTAATGGGCACA
AATTTTCTGTCAGTGGAGAGGGTGAAGGTGATGCAACATACGGAAAACTTACCCTTAAATTTATTTGCAC
TACTGGAAAACTACCTGTTCCATGGCCAACACTTGTCACTACTTTCACTTATGGTGTTCAATGCTTTTCA
AGATACCCAGATCATATGAAACGGCATGACTTTTTCAAGAGTGCCATGCCCGAAGGTTATGTACAGGAAA
GAACTATATTTTTCAAAGATGACGGGAACTACAAGACACGTGCTGAAGTCAAGTTTGAAGGTGATACCCT
TGTTAATAGAATCGAGTTAAAAGGTATTGATTTTAAAGAAGATGGAAACATTCTTGGACACAAATTGGAA
TACAACTATAACTCACACAATGTATACATCATGGCAGACAAACAAAAGAATGGAATCAAAGTTAACTTCA
AAATTAGACACAACATTGAAGATGGAAGCGTTCAACTAGCAGACCATTATCAACAAAATACTCCAATTGG
CGATGGCCCTGTCCTTTTACCAGACAACCATTACCTGTCCACACAATCTGCCCTTTCGAAAGATCCCAAC
GAAAAGAGAGATCACATGGTCCTTCTTGAGTTTGTAACAGCTGCTGGGATTACACATGGCATGGATGAAC
TATACAAAGGTTCTGAAAACTTGTACTTCCAATCTGGTGCTTGTAATGATTCTTCTGATCCATTGGTTGT
TGCTGCTTCTATTATTGGTATTTTGCATTTGATTTTGTGGATTTTGGATAGATTGGGATCCATGGCTTGT
AAAAATTGGTTTTCTTCTTTGTCTCATTTTGTTATACATTTGTAACTCGAGTGGCAGTGCTTTTAACTAA
GAATTATTAGTCTTTTCTGCTTATTTTTTCATCATAGTTTAGAACACTTTATATTAACGAATAGTTTATG
AATCTATTTAGGTTTAAAAATTGATACAGTTTTATAAGTTACTTTTTCAAAGACTCGTGCTGTCTATTGC
ATAATGCACTGGAAGGGGAAAAAAAAGGTGCACACGCGTGGCTTTTTCTTGAATTTGCAGTTTGAAAAAT
GCTGCCAATGAGACGACGGGGTCATCACGGCTCATCATGCGCCAAACAAATGTGTGCAATACACGCTCGG
ATGACTGCATGATGACCGCACTGACTGGGGACAGCAGATCCACCTAAGCCTGTGAGAGAAGCAGACACCC
GACAGATCAAGGCAGTTAACTAGTGCACTGCAGTACAGTTTAGCTTGCCTCGTCCCCGCCGGGTCACCCG
GCCAGCGACATGGAGGCCCAGAATACCCTCCTTGACAGTCTTGACGTGCGCAGCTCAGGGGCATGATGTG
ACTGTCGCCCGTACATTTAGCCCATACATCCCCATGTATAATCATTTGCATCCATACATTTTGATGGCCG
CACGGCGCGAAGCAAAAATTACGGCTCCTCGCTCCAGACCTGCGAGCAGGGAAACGCTCCCCTCACAGAC
GCGTTGAATTGTCCCCACGCCGCGCCCCTGTAGAGAAATATAAAAGGTTAGGATTTGCCACTGAGGTTCT
TCTTTCATATACTTCCTTTTAAAATCTTGCTAGGATACAGTTCTCACATCACATCCGAACATAAACAAAA
ATGGGTAAAAAGCCTGAACTCACCGCGACGTCTGTCGAGAAGTTTCTGATCGAAAAGTTCGACAGCGTGT
CCGACCTGATGCAGCTCTCGGAGGGCGAAGAATCTCGTGCTTTCAGCTTCGATGTAGGAGGGCGTGGATA
TGTCCTGCGGGTAAATAGCTGCGCCGATGGTTTCTACAAAGATCGTTATGTTTATCGGCACTTTGCATCG
GCCGCGCTCCCGATTCCGGAAGTGCTTGACATTGGGGAATTTAGCGAGAGCCTGACCTATTGCATCTCCC
GCCGTGCACAGGGTGTCACGTTGCAAGACCTGCCTGAAACCGAACTGCCCGCTGTTCTGCAACCGGTCGC
GGAGGCCATGGATGCGATCGCTGCGGCCGATCTTAGCCAGACGAGCGGGTTCGGCCCATTCGGACCGCAA
GGAATCGGTCAATACACTACATGGCGTGATTTCATATGCGCGATTGCTGATCCCCATGTGTATCACTGGC
AAACTGTGATGGACGACACCGTCAGTGCGTCCGTCGCGCAGGCTCTCGATGAGCTGATGCTTTGGGCCGA
GGACTGCCCCGAAGTCCGGCACCTCGTGCACGCGGATTTCGGCTCCAACAATGTCCTGACGGACAATGGC
CGCATAACAGCGGTCATTGACTGGAGCGAGGCGATGTTCGGGGATTCCCAATACGAGGTCGCCAACATCT
TCTTCTGGAGGCCGTGGTTGGCTTGTATGGAGCAGCAGACGCGCTACTTCGAGCGGAGGCATCCGGAGCT
TGCAGGATCGCCGCGGCTCCGGGCGTATATGCTCCGCATTGGTCTTGACCAACTCTATCAGAGCTTGGTT
GACGGCAATTTCGATGATGCAGCTTGGGCGCAGGGTCGATGCGACGCAATCGTCCGATCCGGAGCCGGGA
CTGTCGGGCGTACACAAATCGCCCGCAGAAGCGCGGCCGTCTGGACCGATGGCTGTGTAGAAGTACTCGC
CGATAGTGGAAACCGACGCCCCAGCACTCGTCCGAGGGCAAAGGAATAAAGTAACTGACAATAAAAAGAT
TCTTGTTTTCAAGAACTTGTCATTTGTATAGTTTTTTTATATTGTAGTTGTTCTATTTTAATCAAATGTT
AGCGTGATTTATATTTTTTTTCGCCTCGACATCATCTGCCCAGATGCGAAGTTAAGTGCGCAGAAAGTAA
TATCATGCGTCAATCGTATGTGAATGCTGGTCGCTATACTGGAGTAATGGAAGGTCGGGATGAGCATATA
CAAGCACTAAGAAGAACAATACAGAACTCTACACGGTATTATTGTGCTACAAGCTCGAGTAAAACCGAGT
GTTTTGACGATACTAACGTTGTTAAGAAAGTAACTTGTTATCAAACTCATTACCAACTTGTGATTAATTG
GTGAATAATATGATAATTGTCGAAATTCCATTGTTGGTAAAGCCTATAATATTATGTATACAGATTATAC
TAGAAATTCTCTCGAGAATATAAGAATCCCCAAAATTGAATCGGTATTTCTACATACTAATATTACCATT
ACTTCTCCTTTCGTTTTATATGTTTCATTCCTATTACATTATCGATCTTTGCATTTCAGCTTCCATTATA
TTTGATGTCTGTTTTATGTCCCCACGTTACACCGCATGTGACAGTATACTAGTAACATGAGTGCTACCGA
ATAGATGACATTTTAGACTTTCATTCCAACAACTTGGTTGACAGAATGTTACGTACCCTATATCTAATCT
ATATGAGGCCTGAATCTAACTGAAAGGTGGAATTTCAGTAATTTATCAAGCTTTAATAAGTTTGGGTAGT
TTAACTGTGCAAAAAGGTATTTACCTTACATACTGAATCTTGTCTGTTTGGTAGCGGCTGCTTTATCCGA
GCGGCCGCGATTATCAAAAAGGATCTTCACCTAGATCCTTTTAAATTAAAAATGAAGTTTTAAATCAATC
TAAAGTATATATGAGTAAACTTGGTCTGACAGTTACCAATGCTTAATCAGTGAGGCACCTATCTCAGCGA
TCTGTCTATTTCGTTCATCCATAGTTGCCTGACTCCCCGTCGTGTAGATAACTACGATACGGGAGGGCTT
ACCATCTGGCCCCAGTGCTGCAATGATACCGCGGGACCCACGCTCACCGGCTCCAGATTTATCAGCAATA
AACCAGCCAGCCGGAAGGGCCGAGCGCAGAAGTGGTCCTGCAACTTTATCCGCCTCCATCCAGTCTATTA
ATTGTTGCCGGGAAGCTAGAGTAAGTAGTTCGCCAGTTAATAGTTTGCGCAACGTTGTTGCCATTGCTAC
AGGCATCGTGGTGTCACGCTCGTCGTTTGGTATGGCTTCATTCAGCTCCGGTTCCCAACGATCAAGGCGA
GTTACATGATCCCCCATGTTGTGCAAAAAAGCGGTTAGCTCCTTCGGTCCTCCGATCGTTGTCAGAAGTA
AGTTGGCCGCAGTGTTATCACTCATGGTTATGGCAGCACTGCATAATTCTCTTACTGTCATGCCATCCGT
AAGATGCTTTTCTGTGACTGGTGAGTACTCAACCAAGTCATTCTGAGAATAGTGTATGCGGCGACCGAGT
TGCTCTTGCCCGGCGTCAATACGGGATAATACCGCGCCACATAGCAGAACTTTAAAAGTGCTCATCATTG
GAAAACGTTCTTCGGGGCGAAAACTCTCAAGGATCTTACCGCTGTTGAGATCCAGTTCGATGTAACCCAC
TCGTGCACCCAACTGATCTTCAGCATCTTTTACTTTCACCAGCGTTTCTGGGTGAGCAAAAACAGGAAGG
CAAAATGCCGCAAAAAAGGGAATAAGGGCGACACGGAAATGTTGAATACTCATACTCTTCCTTTTTCAAT
ATTATTGAAGCATTTATCAGGGTTATTGTCTCATGAGCGGATACATATTTGAATGTATTTAGAAAAATAA
ACAAATAGGGGTTCCGCGCACATTTCCCCGAAAAGTGCCACCTGTCATGACCAAAATCCCTTAACGTGAG
TTTTCGTTCCACTGAGCGTCAGACCCCGTAGAAAAGATCAAAGGATCTTCTTGAGATCCTTTTTTTCTGC
GCGTAATCTGCTGCTTGCAAACAAAAAAACCACCGCTACCAGCGGTGGTTTGTTTGCCGGATCAAGAGCT
ACCAACTCTTTTTCCGAAGGTAACTGGCTTCAGCAGAGCGCAGATACCAAATACTGTTCTTCTAGTGTAG
CCGTAGTTAGGCCACCACTTCAAGAACTCTGTAGCACCGCCTACATACCTCGCTCTGCTAATCCTGTTAC
CAGTGGCTGCTGCCAGTGGCGATAAGTCGTGTCTTACCGGGTTGGACTCAAGACGATAGTTACCGGATAA
GGCGCAGCGGTCGGGCTGAACGGGGGGTTCGTGCACACAGCCCAGCTTGGAGCGAACGACCTACACCGAA
CTGAGATACCTACAGCGTGAGCTATGAGAAAGCGCCACGCTTCCCGAAGGGAGAAAGGCGGACAGGTATC
CGGTAAGCGGCAGGGTCGGAACAGGAGAGCGCACGAGGGAGCTTCCAGGGGGAAACGCCTGGTATCTTTA
TAGTCCTGTCGGGTTTCGCCACCTCTGACTTGAGCGTCGATTTTTGTGATGCTCGTCAGGGGGGCGGAGC
CTATGGAAAAACGCCAGCAACGCGGCCTTTTTACGGTTCCTGGCCTTTTGCTGGCCTTTTGCTCACATGT
TCTTTCCTGCGTTATCCCCTGATTCTGTGGATAACCGTGCGGCCGCCAATGCCAGGCGCCTTTATATCAT
ATAATTAAGACACAAAAGGATAAAACAAAGGTGTTAACTATTCTGCATACTCACTATCGTAAACTGTCCT
GCAAATCGTGTAAATATGTATTTCATTTTTTTTGCAGTGAAAAAAGGCATGTAAAATACCGCATCAAGTA
ACTCTACTCCGCCTGTGGTTTCAAGACTAACGGCTTGAGACAAAATGGGAAGAAATGATTGCAGAAAAGC
CATATGTGTAATAGCAAAAAGCTGGATAGTGCTTACCAGATGTTTACCTTAATTTCTTGGTGAATTAGAG
AAGTACAGAAGTTTTACTATTAATCCCACCATAGAAATTTGTATAGGAAAGTAGTTTATTGGAGTTATTG
GATATACTGTGTAAACTATTTCTTGAAATTGTAATCTTAAGATGCTCTTCTTATTCTATTAAAAATAGAA
AATGATTTTCATATTTATTTATTTATTTATATTTTGGCATTACTCTTCATCATTTTTTTCCCTCTAAGAA
GCTTCCTTTCTTTTTATAAGGATAACAAAACCAAAAGGAATATTGGGTCAGATGAATGGACGCGAATGCA
AGACAGAAGTCCAAATCACGTCAAGACAAAGAAAGAAAGAAAGAAAAACTAACACATTAATGTAGTTTTA
AAATTTCAAATCCGAACAACAGAGCATAGGGTTTCGCAAA
Features (pLannotate 1.2.2; 11 found; start..end, strand, type, name):
    179..316     +  CDS            MRL1 (fragment): MRL1_YEAST - Experimental evidence at protein level: Swiss-Prot protein existence level 1. Sorting receptor involved in the transport of vacuolar enzymes from the Golgi complex to the vacuole. Involved in the delivery and maturation of PEP4 (vacuolar proteinase A) and PRB1 (vacuolar proteinase B). From Saccharomyces cerevisiae (strain ATCC 204508 / S288c) (Baker's yeast).
    478..885     +  promoter       TEF1 promoter: S. cerevisiae TEF1; promoter for EF-1α
    905..1618    +  CDS            GFP (S65T): GFP (S65T) is a basic (constitutively fluorescent) green fluorescent protein published in 1995, derived from Aequorea victoria.
   1652..1735    +  CDS            M (fragment): M2_I40A0 - Also known as M2. Experimental evidence at protein level: Swiss-Prot protein existence level 1. Forms a proton-selective ion channel that is necessary for the efficient release of the viral genome during virus entry. After attaching to the cell surface, the virion enters the cell by endocytosis. Acidification of the endosome triggers M2 ion channel activity. The influx of protons into virion interior is believed to disrupt interactions between the viral ribonucleoprotein (RNP), matrix protein 1 (M1), and lipid bilayers, thereby freeing the viral genome from interaction with viral pr
   2247..3821    +  gene           hphMX6: yeast selectable marker conferring hygromycin resistance
   3624..3821    +  terminator     TEF terminator: Ashbya gossypii TEF terminator
   3991..4071    +  CDS            YC018_YEAST (fragment): Protein uncertain: Swiss-Prot protein existence level 5. From Saccharomyces cerevisiae (strain ATCC 204508 / S288c) (Baker's yeast).
   4071..4157    +  CDS            YC018_YEAST (fragment): Protein uncertain: Swiss-Prot protein existence level 5. From Saccharomyces cerevisiae (strain ATCC 204508 / S288c) (Baker's yeast).
   4583..5443    -  CDS            AmpR: β-lactamase; bla; confers resistance to ampicillin, carbenicillin, and related antibiotics
   5444..5548    -  promoter       AmpR promoter: bla
   5651..6239    +  rep_origin     ori: high-copy-number ColE1/pMB1/pBR322/pUC origin of replication
