[The description below was written by a language model from this plasmid's Addgene catalogue record and pLannotate feature annotations shown in this document.]
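Description:
IQ-compete reporter (integrating) is a 7,040 bp yeast expression plasmid assembled by Golden Gate cloning on a custom backbone built from MoClo yeast toolkit parts. It is designed for stable insertion of a fluorescent reporter into the YPRCΔ15 locus of the Saccharomyces cerevisiae genome. It carries no annotated yeast replication origin, consistent with an integrating design. In bacteria it is maintained through a high-copy ColE1/pUC-type origin and an ampicillin resistance gene (β-lactamase with its own promoter). In yeast, integrants are selected with the hphMX6 cassette, which confers hygromycin resistance and ends in the Ashbya gossypii TEF terminator. Short fragments of yeast genomic sequence annotated on either side of the expression and marker cassettes (matches to MRL1 and to an uncertain open reading frame) probably belong to the homology arms that direct recombination, although the record does not label them as such. The depositor notes that the plasmid is linearised with NotI before transformation.

The payload is a roughly 900 bp fusion described as GFP-TCS-Quencher-CL1, expressed from the constitutive S. cerevisiae TEF1 promoter. The feature table identifies the GFP (S65T) coding sequence, followed by a short segment that the annotation software matches to a fragment of influenza M2. This segment presumably corresponds to the quencher portion, but the record does not define the TCS, quencher or CL1 elements individually, and no terminator for the reporter is annotated. CL1 is generally known as a short degradation signal that destabilises proteins fused to it. According to the associated publication title, the reporter is part of the IQ-compete assay, which measures mitochondrial protein import efficiency in living yeast cells.
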