Addgene plasmid #247176: IQ-compete reporter (integrating)
Purpose: Plasmid for genomic integration of the IQ-compete reporter (GFP-TCS-Quencher-CL1) into the YPRCΔ15 locus of yeast cells.
Depositing lab: Johannes Herrmann. Depositing organization: Rheinland-Pfälzische Technische Universität Kaiserslautern. Publication: The IQ-compete assay for measuring mitochondrial protein import efficiencies in living yeast cells. Hoffman Y, Egeler A, Rodl S, Herrmann JM. FEBS Lett. 2025 Oct 25. doi: 10.1002/1873-3468.70206. PubMed 41137490.
Backbone
  Vector backbone: Custom backbone constructed with the MoClo yeast toolkit (YTK)
  Backbone manufacturer: John Dueber, Addgene kit #1000000061
  Total vector size (bp): 7040
  Vector type: Yeast Expression
  Selectable markers: Hygromycin
Growth in bacteria
  Bacterial resistance: Ampicillin, 100 μg/mL
  Growth temperature: 37°C
  Growth strain: DH5alpha
  Copy number: Unknown
Gene/Insert
  Gene/Insert name: GFP-TCS-Quencher-CL1
  Insert size (bp): 900
  Promoter: TEF1
  Cloning method: Golden Gate
  Sequencing primers: 5′ gctcattagaaagaaagcatagc
Terms and licenses: Academic/Nonprofit Terms; Industry Terms: Not Available to Industry
Depositor comments: Linearize with NotI before transformation.
How to cite: IQ-compete reporter (integrating) was a gift from Johannes Herrmann (Addgene plasmid # 247176 ; http://n2t.net/addgene:247176 ; RRID:Addgene_247176)
